>Addgene plasmid #49252 | pcDNA5-F-Med26-NTD- K74A K75A | depositor partial sequence | sequence record 73091 | T7 read
CCAAGCATGCTGCATGCCAGACTACAAGGACGATGATGACAAGCTCGAGATGACAGCGGCTCCGGCGTCT
CCGCAGCAGATCAGGGACCGGCTGCTGCAGGCCATCGACCCCCAGAGCAACATCCGGAACATGGTGGCGG
TGCTGGAAGTCATCTCCAGCCTGGAGAAATACCCTATTACCAAAGAGGCACTTGAGGAAACACGACTTGG
GAAGCTCATCAACGCGCAAGAAAACCAAGAACGAGGAGCTCGCCAAGCGGGCCGCGGCGCTGCTGCGGAG
CTGGCAGAAGCTCATCGAGCCGGCACACCAGCATGAGGCGGCGCTGCGGGGGCTGGCGGGGGCCACCGGC
TCTGCCAACGGGGGCGCACACAACTGCCGGCCGTGAGGATCCACTAGTCCAGTGTGGTGGAATTCTGCAG
ATATCCAGCACAGTGGCGGCCGCTCGATCGAGTCTAGAGGGCCCGTTTAAACCCGCTGATCAGCCTCGAC
TGTGCCTTCTAGTTGCCAGCCATCTGTTGTTTGCCCCTCCCCCGTGCCTTCCTTGACCCTGGAAGGTGCC
ACTCCCACTGTCCTTTCCTAATAAAATGAGGAAATTGCATCGCATTGTCTGAGTAGGTGTCATTCTATTC
TGGGGGGTGGGGTGGGGCAGGACAGCAAGGGGGAGGATTGGGAAGACAATAGCAGGCATGCTGGGGATGC
GGTGGGCTCTATGGCTTCTGAGGCGGAAAGAACCAGCTGGGGCTCTAGGGGGTATCCCC
[124 nt withheld, positions 760-883]
C
[83 nt withheld, positions 885-967]
CTTGATTAGGGTGATGGTTCACGTACCTAGAAGTTCCTATTCCGAAGTTCCTATTCTTCTAGAAAGTATA
GGACTTCCTTGGCCAA
