>Addgene plasmid #49252 | pcDNA5-F-Med26-NTD- K74A K75A | addgene partial sequence | sequence record 75619 | CMV-F 5'-CGCAAATGGGCGGTAGGCGTG-3'
GAGCTCTCTGGCTAACTAGAGAACCCACTGCTTACTGGCTTATCGAAATTAATACGACTCACTATAGGGA
GACCCAAGCTGGCTAGCATGCCAGACTACAAGGACGATGATGACAAGCTCGAGATGACAGCGGCTCCGGC
GTCTCCGCAGCAGATCAGGGACCGGCTGCTGCAGGCCATCGACCCCCAGAGCAACATCCGGAACATGGTG
GCGGTGCTGGAAGTCATCTCCAGCCTGGAGAAATACCCTATTACCAAAGAGGCACTTGAGGAAACACGAC
TTGGGAAGCTCATCAACGACGTCCGCAAGAAAACCAAGAACGAGGAGCTCGCCAAGCGGGCCGCGGCGCT
GCTGCGGAGCTGGCAGAAGCTCATCGAGCCGGCACACCAGCATGAGGCGGCGCTGCGGGGGCTGGCGGGG
GCCACCGGCTCTGCCAACGGGGGCGCACACAACTGCCGGCCGTGAGGATCCACTAGTCCAGTGTGGTGGA
ATTCTGCAGATATCCAGCACAGTGGCGGCCGCTCGATCGAGTCTAGAGGGCCCGTTTAAACCCGCTGATC
AGCCTCGACTGTGCCTTCTAGTTGCCAGCCATCTGTTGTTTGCCCCTCCCCCGTGCCTTCCTTGACCCTG
GAAGGTGCCACTCCCACTGTCCTTTCCTAATAAAATGAGGAAATTGCATCGCATTGTCTGAGTAGGTGTC
ATTCTATTCTGGGGGGTGGGGTGGGGCAGGACAGCAAGGGGGAGGATTGGGAAGACAATAGCAGGCATGC
TGGGGATGCGGTGGGCTCTATGGCTTCTGAGGCGGAAAGAACCAGCTGGGGCTCTAGGGGGTATCCCCAC
GCGCCCTGTAGCGGCGCATTAAGCGCGGCGGG
