[The description below was written by a language model from this plasmid's Addgene catalogue record.]
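Description:
pcDNA5-F-Med26-NTD- K74A K75A is a mammalian expression plasmid built on the Invitrogen pcDNA5 backbone (about 5.1 kb without insert). It is propagated in E. coli as a high-copy plasmid under ampicillin selection, and it carries a hygromycin marker for selecting transfected mammalian cells. The record does not state the promoter or list individual backbone features. The recommended sequencing primers, T7 forward and BGH reverse, indicate that the insert sits between a T7 priming site and a BGH polyadenylation region, as is usual for pcDNA-series vectors. The restriction sites used for cloning are recorded as unknown.

The insert derives from human MED26 (also called CRSP7 or CRSP70), a subunit of the Mediator transcriptional coactivator complex. The mutation field lists amino acids 1–339 together with two alanine substitutions, K74A and K75A, while the plasmid name calls the fragment the N-terminal domain (NTD); the record does not explain how this residue range relates to the domain boundaries. An N-terminal Flag epitope supplied by the backbone is fused to the protein, allowing detection and affinity purification with anti-Flag reagents.

The stated purpose is mammalian expression of this Flag-tagged mutant. The associated study describes MED26 as a docking site for transcription elongation factors, so the construct presumably serves as a point-mutant counterpart to wild-type MED26 fragments in interaction or functional assays. The record itself does not state what effect the K74A/K75A substitutions have.
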