Addgene plasmid #49252: pcDNA5-F-Med26-NTD- K74A K75A
Purpose: Mammalian expression of flag-tagged human Med26-NTD- K74A K75A
Depositing lab: Joan Conaway & Ronald Conaway. Depositing organization: Stowers Institute for Medical Research. Publication: Human mediator subunit MED26 functions as a docking site for transcription elongation factors. Takahashi H, Parmely TJ, Sato S, Tomomori-Sato C, Banks CA, Kong SE, Szutorisz H, Swanson SK, Martin-Brown S, Washburn MP, Florens L, Seidel CW, Lin C, Smith ER, Shilatifard A, Conaway RC, Conaway JW. Cell. 2011 Jul 8;146(1):92-104. 10.1016/j.cell.2011.06.005 PubMed 21729782.
Backbone
  Vector backbone: pcDNA5
  Backbone manufacturer: Invitrogen
  Backbone size w/o insert (bp): 5100
  Vector type: Mammalian Expression
  Selectable markers: Hygromycin
Growth in bacteria
  Bacterial resistance: Ampicillin, 100 μg/mL
  Growth temperature: 37°C
  Growth strain: DH5alpha
  Copy number: High Copy
Gene/Insert
  Gene/Insert name: Med 26 (alt name: CRSP7)
  Species: H. sapiens (human)
  Mutation: K74A, K75A, aa 1-339
  GenBank ID: NM_004831.3
  Entrez Gene: MED26 (a.k.a. CRSP7, CRSP70)
  Tag / fusion protein: Flag (N terminal on backbone)
  Cloning method: Restriction Enzyme; 5′ cloning site unknown (unknown if destroyed); 3′ cloning site unknown (unknown if destroyed)
  Sequencing primers: 5′ T7; 3′ BGH reverse
Terms and licenses: Academic/Nonprofit Terms; Industry Terms: Not Available to Industry
How to cite: pcDNA5-F-Med26-NTD- K74A K75A was a gift from Joan Conaway & Ronald Conaway (Addgene plasmid # 49252 ; http://n2t.net/addgene:49252 ; RRID:Addgene_49252)
